Addgene plasmid #225666: 18065-M03-412
Purpose: Lentivirus protein expression. Control plasmid.
Depositing lab: Dominic Esposito. Depositing organization: Frederick National Laboratory. Publication: Live tumor imaging shows macrophage induction and TMEM-mediated enrichment of cancer stem cells during metastatic dissemination. Sharma VP, Tang B, Wang Y, Duran CL, Karagiannis GS, Xue EA, Entenberg D, Borriello L, Coste A, Eddy RJ, Kim G, Ye X, Jones JG, Grunblatt E, Agi N, Roy S, Bandyopadhyaya G, Adler E, Surve CR, Esposito D, Goswami S, Segall JE, Guo W, Condeelis JS, Wakefield LM, Oktay MH. Nat Commun. 2021 Dec 15;12(1):7300. doi: 10.1038/s41467-021-27308-2. PubMed 34911937.
Backbone
  Vector backbone: pDest-412
  Backbone size w/o insert (bp): 5295
  Vector type: Lentiviral
Growth in bacteria
  Bacterial resistance: Ampicillin, 100 μg/mL
  Growth temperature: 30°C
  Growth strain: NEB Stable
  Copy number: Low Copy
Gene/Insert 1
  Gene/Insert name: dsCopGFP (alt name: destabilized form of copepod GFP)
  Species: Synthetic
  Promoter: mCMVp
  Tag / fusion protein: 3xFLAG (N terminal on insert)
  Cloning method: Gateway Cloning
  Sequencing primers: 5′ n/a
Gene/Insert 2
  Gene/Insert name: delCD19
  Species: H. sapiens (human)
  Mutation: C-terminally truncated (aa 1-333 only)
  Entrez Gene: CD19 (a.k.a. B4, CVID3)
  Promoter: WPRE-SV40p
  Cloning method: Gateway Cloning
  Sequencing primers: 5′ n/a
Terms and licenses: Academic/Nonprofit Terms; Industry Terms: Not Available to Industry
How to cite: 18065-M03-412 was a gift from Dominic Esposito (Addgene plasmid # 225666 ; http://n2t.net/addgene:225666 ; RRID:Addgene_225666)
