[The description below was written by a language model from this plasmid's Addgene catalogue record and pLannotate feature annotations shown in this document.]
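Description:
18065-M03-412 is an HIV-1-based lentiviral transfer plasmid built on the pDest-412 backbone by multisite Gateway recombination, as shown by the attB4 and attB3 sites flanking the payload and the attL1/attL2 remnants around the first open reading frame. The sequenced record is 8,407 nt. An RSV promoter fused to a truncated 5' LTR drives the genomic RNA. It is followed by the Ψ packaging signal with a gag fragment, the RRE for Rev-dependent nuclear export, and the cPPT/CTS. A second truncated LTR lies downstream of the payload, followed by an SV40 poly(A) signal and SV40 origin. This layout is characteristic of Tat-independent, third-generation-style vectors that need packaging functions supplied in trans. In bacteria the plasmid carries a ColE1/pUC-type origin and AmpR for ampicillin selection. The catalogue lists it as low copy, although the origin annotation describes a high-copy type.

The payload has two expression units. In the first, a minimal CMV promoter (mCMVp) sits upstream of an N-terminally 3xFLAG-tagged copepod GFP (annotated as ppluGFP2). This GFP is fused to an ornithine decarboxylase-derived degradation domain, giving the destabilized dsCopGFP, whose short half-life lets fluorescence follow current promoter activity. A WPRE follows, which enhances transcript processing and expression. In the second unit, an SV40 early promoter, with an adjacent EM7 bacterial promoter, drives delCD19, a human CD19 truncated to residues 1–333. A truncated surface protein like this could serve as a marker of transduced cells, though the record does not say so.

The record describes the plasmid as a control for lentiviral protein expression. No enhancer or response element is annotated upstream of the minimal promoter, which fits a baseline control for reporter constructs, but the record does not state the intended comparison.
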