Features (pLannotate 1.2.2; 34 found; start..end, strand, type, name):
      1..227     +  promoter       RSV promoter: Rous sarcoma virus enhancer/promoter
    228..408     +  LTR            5' LTR (truncated): truncated 5' long terminal repeat (LTR) from HIV-1
    455..580     +  misc_feature   HIV-1 Ψ: packaging signal of human immunodeficiency virus type 1
    564..927     +  CDS            HIV-1 gag (fragment): gag protein from human immunodeficiency virus 1; gag
   1073..1306    +  misc_feature   RRE: The Rev response element (RRE) of HIV-1 allows for Rev-dependent mRNA export from the nucleus to the cytoplasm.
   1683..1783    +  CDS            Rev (fragment): human immunodeficiency virus 1 (HIV-1) Rev protein; rev; enhances nuclear export of unspliced and incompletely spliced viral mRNAs
   1802..1918    +  misc_feature   cPPT/CTS: central polypurine tract and central termination sequence of HIV-1
   1941..1961    +  protein_bind   attB4: mutant version of attB; core recombination site for the Gateway® BP reaction BP Clonase™
   1964..2000    +  promoter       minimal CMV promoter (fragment): human cytomegalovirus (CMV) immediate early promoter
   2083..2100    +  protein_bind   attL1 (fragment): mutant version of attL; recombination site for the Gateway® LR reaction LR Clonase™
   2112..2177    +  CDS            3xFLAG: three tandem FLAG® epitope tags, followed by an enterokinase cleavage site
   2178..2840    +  CDS            ppluGFP2: ppluGFP2 is a basic (constitutively fluorescent) green fluorescent protein published in 2004, derived from Pontellina plumata.
   2856..2977    +  CDS            d1EGFP (fragment): EGFP destabilized by fusion to a mutated version of residues 422-461 of mouse ornithine decarboxylase, giving an in vivo half-life of ~1 hour mammalian codon-optimized
   2983..3000    -  protein_bind   attL2 (fragment): mutant version of attL; recombination site for the Gateway® LR reaction LR Clonase™
   3015..3603    +  misc_feature   WPRE: woodchuck hepatitis virus posttranscriptional regulatory element
   3698..3908    +  promoter       SV40 promoter: SV40 early promoter
   3964..4011    +  promoter       EM7 promoter: synthetic bacterial promoter&nbsp
   4030..5028    +  CDS            CD19 (fragment): CD19_HUMAN - Experimental evidence at protein level: Swiss-Prot protein existence level 1. Functions as coreceptor for the B-cell antigen receptor complex (BCR) on B-lymphocytes. Decreases the threshold for activation of downstream signaling pathways and for triggering B-cell responses to antigens (PubMed:2463100, PubMed:1373518, PubMed:16672701). Activates signaling pathways that lead to the activation of phosphatidylinositol 3-kinase and the mobilization of intracellular Ca(2+) stores (PubMed:9382888, PubMed:9317126, PubMed:12387743, PubMed:16672701). Is not required for early steps during B
   5036..5052    +  misc_feature   MCS (fragment): pUC18/19 multiple cloning site
   5054..5074    -  protein_bind   attB3: mutant version of attB; core recombination site for the Gateway® BP reaction BP Clonase™
   5079..5210    +  CDS            nef (fragment): NEF_HV1LA - Experimental evidence at protein level: Swiss-Prot protein existence level 1. Extracellular Nef protein targets CD4(+) T-lymphocytes for apoptosis by interacting with CXCR4 surface receptors. From Human immunodeficiency virus type 1 group M subtype B (isolate Lai) (HIV-1).
   5196..5376    +  LTR            5' LTR (truncated): truncated 5' long terminal repeat (LTR) from HIV-1
   5448..5569    +  polyA_signal   SV40 poly(A) signal: SV40 polyadenylation signal
   5609..5744    +  rep_origin     SV40 ori: SV40 origin of replication
   5801..5817    -  protein_bind   lac operator: The lac repressor binds to the lac operator to inhibit transcription in E. coli. This inhibition can be relieved by adding lactose or isopropyl-β-D-thiogalactopyranoside (IPTG). lac repressor encoded by lacI
   5825..5855    -  promoter       lac promoter: promoter for the E. coli lac operon
   5870..5891    -  protein_bind   CAP binding site: CAP binding activates transcription in the presence of cAMP. E. coli catabolite activator protein
   5904..5996    -  CDS            lacI (fragment): lac repressor; lacI; The lac repressor binds to the lac operator to inhibit transcription in E. coli. This inhibition can be relieved by adding lactose or isopropyl-β-D-thiogalactopyranoside (IPTG).
   6179..6767    -  rep_origin     ori: high-copy-number ColE1/pMB1/pBR322/pUC origin of replication
   6938..7798    -  CDS            AmpR: β-lactamase; bla; confers resistance to ampicillin, carbenicillin, and related antibiotics
   7799..7903    -  promoter       AmpR promoter: bla
   7998..8033    +  CDS            rop (fragment): Rop protein, which maintains plasmids at low copy number; rop
   8135..8234    +  misc_feature   bom (fragment): basis of mobility region from pBR322
   8240..8394    -  CDS            lacZα (fragment): LacZα fragment of β-galactosidase; lacZ fragment
>Addgene plasmid #225666 | 18065-M03-412 | addgene full sequence | sequence record 452345 | Addgene NGS Result
TGTAGTCTTATGCAATACTCTTGTAGTCTTGCAACATGGTAACGATGAGTTAGCAACATGCCTTACAAGG
AGAGAAAAAGCACCGTGCATGCCGATTGGTGGAAGTAAGGTGGTACGATCGTGCCTTATTAGGAAGGCAA
CAGACGGGTCTGACATGGATTGGACGAACCACTGAATTGCCGCATTGCAGAGATATTGTATTTAAGTGCC
TAGCTCGATACATAAACGGGTCTCTCTGGTTAGACCAGATCTGAGCCTGGGAGCTCTCTGGCTAACTAGG
GAACCCACTGCTTAAGCCTCAATAAAGCTTGCCTTGAGTGCTTCAAGTAGTGTGTGCCCGTCTGTTGTGT
GACTCTGGTAACTAGAGATCCCTCAGACCCTTTTAGTCAGTGTGGAAAATCTCTAGCAGTGGCGCCCGAA
CAGGGACTTGAAAGCGAAAGGGAAACCAGAGGAGCTCTCTCGACGCAGGACTCGGCTTGCTGAAGCGCGC
ACGGCAAGAGGCGAGGGGCGGCGACTGGTGAGTACGCCAAAAATTTTGACTAGCGGAGGCTAGAAGGAGA
GAGATGGGTGCGAGAGCGTCAGTATTAAGCGGGGGAGAATTAGATCGCGATGGGAAAAAATTCGGTTAAG
GCCAGGGGGAAAGAAAAAATATAAATTAAAACATATAGTATGGGCAAGCAGGGAGCTAGAACGATTCGCA
GTTAATCCTGGCCTGTTAGAAACATCAGAAGGCTGTAGACAAATACTGGGACAGCTACAACCATCCCTTC
AGACAGGATCAGAAGAACTTAGATCATTATATAATACAGTAGCAACCCTCTATTGTGTGCATCAAAGGAT
AGAGATAAAAGACACCAAGGAAGCTTTAGACAAGATAGAGGAAGAGCAAAACAAAAGTAAGACCACCGCA
CAGCAAGCGGCCGCTGATCTTCAGACCTGGAGGAGGAGATATGAGGGACAATTGGAGAAGTGAATTATAT
AAATATAAAGTAGTAAAAATTGAACCATTAGGAGTAGCACCCACCAAGGCAAAGAGAAGAGTGGTGCAGA
GAGAAAAAAGAGCAGTGGGAATAGGAGCTTTGTTCCTTGGGTTCTTGGGAGCAGCAGGAAGCACTATGGG
CGCAGCGTCAATGACGCTGACGGTACAGGCCAGACAATTATTGTCTGGTATAGTGCAGCAGCAGAACAAT
TTGCTGAGGGCTATTGAGGCGCAACAGCATCTGTTGCAACTCACAGTCTGGGGCATCAAGCAGCTCCAGG
CAAGAATCCTGGCTGTGGAAAGATACCTAAAGGATCAACAGCTCCTGGGGATTTGGGGTTGCTCTGGAAA
ACTCATTTGCACCACTGCTGTGCCTTGGAATGCTAGTTGGAGTAATAAATCTCTGGAACAGATTTGGAAT
CACACGACCTGGATGGAGTGGGACAGAGAAATTAACAATTACACAAGCTTAATACACTCCTTAATTGAAG
AATCGCAAAACCAGCAAGAAAAGAATGAACAAGAATTATTGGAATTAGATAAATGGGCAAGTTTGTGGAA
TTGGTTTAACATAACAAATTGGCTGTGGTATATAAAATTATTCATAATGATAGTAGGAGGCTTGGTAGGT
TTAAGAATAGTTTTTGCTGTACTTTCTATAGTGAATAGAGTTAGGCAGGGATATTCACCATTATCGTTTC
AGACCCACCTCCCAACCCCGAGGGGACCCGACAGGCCCGAAGGAATAGAAGAAGAAGGTGGAGAGAGAGA
CAGAGACAGATCCATTCGATTAGTGAACGGATCTCGACGGTATCGGTTAACTTTTAAAAGAAAAGGGGGG
ATTGGGGGGTACAGTGCAGGGGAAAGAATAGTAGACATAATAGCAACAGACATACAAACTAAAGAATTAC
AAAAACAAATTACAAAATTCAAAATTTTATCGATGAATTCCCGCTCGAATCAACTTTGTATAGAAAAGTT
GGCTAGGCGTGTACGGTGGGAGGCCTATATAAGCAGAGCTCGTTTAGTGAACCGTCAGATCGCCTGGAGA
CGCCATCCACGCTGTTTTGACCTCCATAGAAGACACCGGGACCGATCCAGCACAACTTTGTACAAAAAAG
TTGGCACCATGGACTACAAAGACCATGACGGTGATTATAAGGATCACGACATCGATTACAAGGATGACGA
TGACAAGCCCGCCATGAAGATCGAGTGCCGCATCACCGGCACCCTGAACGGCGTGGAGTTCGAGCTGGTG
GGCGGCGGAGAGGGCACCCCCGAGCAGGGCCGCATGACCAACAAGATGAAGAGCACCAAAGGCGCCCTGA
CCTTCAGCCCCTACCTGCTGAGCCACGTGATGGGCTACGGCTTCTACCACTTCGGCACCTACCCCAGCGG
CTACGAGAACCCCTTCCTGCACGCCATCAACAACGGCGGCTACACCAACACCCGCATCGAGAAGTACGAG
GACGGCGGCGTGCTGCACGTGAGCTTCAGCTACCGCTACGAGGCCGGCCGCGTGATCGGCGACTTCAAGG
TGGTGGGCACCGGCTTCCCCGAGGACAGCGTGATCTTCACCGACAAGATCATCCGCAGCAACGCCACCGT
GGAGCACCTGCACCCCATGGGCGATAACGTGCTGGTGGGCAGCTTCGCCCGCACCTTCAGCCTGCGCGAC
GGCGGCTACTACAGCTTCGTGGTGGACAGCCACATGCACTTCAAGAGCGCCATCCACCCCAGCATCCTGC
AGAACGGGGGCCCCATGTTCGCCTTCCGCCGCGTGGAGGAGCTGCACAGCAACACCGAGCTGGGCATCGT
GGAGTACCAGCACGCCTTCAAGACCCCCATCGCCTTCGCCAGATCTCGAGATATCAGCCATGGCTTCCCG
CCGGCGGTGGCGGCGCAGGATGATGGCACGCTGCCCATGTCTTGTGCCCAGGAGAGCGGGATGGACCGTC
ACCCTGCAGCCTGTGCTTCTGCTAGGATCAATGTGTAATCAACTTTCTTGTACAAAGTTGTGATTCGACT
CGACAATCAACCTCTGGATTACAAAATTTGTGAAAGATTGACTGGTATTCTTAACTATGTTGCTCCTTTT
ACGCTATGTGGATACGCTGCTTTAATGCCTTTGTATCATGCTATTGCTTCCCGTATGGCTTTCATTTTCT
CCTCCTTGTATAAATCCTGGTTGCTGTCTCTTTATGAGGAGTTGTGGCCCGTTGTCAGGCAACGTGGCGT
GGTGTGCACTGTGTTTGCTGACGCAACCCCCACTGGTTGGGGCATTGCCACCACCTGTCAGCTCCTTTCC
GGGACTTTCGCTTTCCCCCTCCCTATTGCCACGGCGGAACTCATCGCCGCCTGCCTTGCCCGCTGCTGGA
CAGGGGCTCGGCTGTTGGGCACTGACAATTCCGTGGTGTTGTCGGGGAAGCTGACGTCCTTTCCATGGCT
GCTCGCCTGTGTTGCCACCTGGATTCTGCGCGGGACGTCCTTCTGCTACGTCCCTTCGGCCCTCAATCCA
GCGGACCTTCCTTCCCGCGGCCTGCTGCCGGCTCTGCGGCCTCTTCCGCGTCTTCGCCTTCGCCCTCAGA
CGAGTCGGATCTCCCTTTGGGCCGCCTCCCCGCCTGGAATTCTGCAGATATCCGGTTAGTAATGAGTTTG
GAATTAATTCTGTGGAATGTGTGTCAGTTAGGGTGTGGAAAGTCCCCAGGCTCCCCAGCAGGCAGAAGTA
TGCAAAGCATGCATCTCAATTAGTCAGCAACCATAGTCCCGCCCCTAACTCCGCCCATCCCGCCCCTAAC
TCCGCCCAGTTCCGCCCATTCTCCGCCCCATGGCTGACTAATTTTTTTTATTTATGCAGAGGCCGAGGCC
GCCTCTGCCTCTGAGCTATTCCAGAAGTAGTGAGGAGGCTTTTTTGGAGGCCTAGGCTTTTGCAAAAAGC
TCCCGGGAGCTTGTATATCCATTTTCGGATCTGATCAGCACGTGTTGACAATTAATCATCGGCATAGTAT
ATCGGCATAGTATAATACGACAAGGTGAGGAACTAAACCATGCCACCTCCTCGCCTCCTCTTCTTCCTCC
TCTTCCTCACCCCCATGGAAGTCAGGCCCGAGGAACCTCTAGTGGTGAAGGTGGAAGAGGGAGATAACGC
TGTGCTGCAGTGCCTCAAGGGGACCTCAGATGGCCCCACTCAGCAGCTGACCTGGTCTCGGGAGTCCCCG
CTTAAACCCTTCTTAAAACTCAGCCTGGGGCTGCCAGGCCTGGGAATCCACATGAGGCCCCTGGCCATCT
GGCTTTTCATCTTCAACGTCTCTCAACAGATGGGGGGCTTCTACCTGTGCCAGCCGGGGCCCCCCTCTGA
GAAGGCCTGGCAGCCTGGCTGGACAGTCAATGTGGAGGGCAGCGGGGAGCTGTTCCGGTGGAATGTTTCG
GACCTAGGTGGCCTGGGCTGTGGCCTGAAGAACAGGTCCTCAGAGGGCCCCAGCTCCCCTTCCGGGAAGC
TCATGAGCCCCAAGCTGTATGTGTGGGCCAAAGACCGCCCTGAGATCTGGGAGGGAGAGCCTCCGTGTCT
CCCACCGAGGGACAGCCTGAACCAGAGCCTCAGCCAGGACCTCACCATGGCCCCTGGCTCCACACTCTGG
CTGTCCTGTGGGGTACCCCCTGACTCTGTGTCCAGGGGCCCCCTCTCCTGGACCCATGTGCACCCCAAGG
GGCCTAAGTCATTGCTGAGCCTAGAGCTGAAGGACGATCGCCCGGCCAGAGATATGTGGGTAATGGAGAC
GGGTCTGTTGTTGCCCCGGGCCACAGCTCAAGACGCTGGAAAGTATTATTGTCACCGTGGCAACCTGACC
ATGTCATTCCACCTGGAGATCACTGCTCGGCCAGTACTATGGCACTGGCTGCTGAGGACTGGTGGCTGGA
AGGTCTCAGCTGTGACTTTGGCTTATCTGATCTTCTGCCTGTGTTCCCTTGTGGGCATTCTTCATCTTCA
AAGAGCCCTGGTCCTGAGGAGGAAAAGAAAGCGAATGACTGACCCCACCAGGAGATTCTAAGCACAATTC
GAGCTCGGTACCTCAACTTTATTATACATAGTTGATCTTTAAGACCAATGACTTACAAGGCAGCTGTAGA
TCTTAGCCACTTTTTAAAAGAAAAGGGGGGACTGGAAGGGCTAATTCACTCCCAACGAAGATAAGATCTG
CTTTTTGCTTGTACTGGGTCTCTCTGGTTAGACCAGATCTGAGCCTGGGAGCTCTCTGGCTAACTAGGGA
ACCCACTGCTTAAGCCTCAATAAAGCTTGCCTTGAGTGCTTCAAGTAGTGTGTGCCCGTCTGTTGTGTGA
CTCTGGTAACTAGAGATCCCTCAGACCCTTTTAGTCAGTGTGGAAAATCTCTAGCAGTAGTAGTTCATGT
CATCTTATTATTCAGTATTTATAACTTGCAAAGAAATGAATATCAGAGAGTGAGAGGAACTTGTTTATTG
CAGCTTATAATGGTTACAAATAAAGCAATAGCATCACAAATTTCACAAATAAAGCATTTTTTTCACTGCA
TTCTAGTTGTGGTTTGTCCAAACTCATCAATGTATCTTATCATGTCTGGCTCTAGCTATCCCGCCCCTAA
CTCCGCCCATCCCGCCCCTAACTCCGCCCAGTTCCGCCCATTCTCCGCCCCATGGCTGACTAATTTTTTT
TATTTATGCAGAGGCCGAGGCCGCCTCGGCCTCTGAGCTATTCCAGAAGTAGTGAGGAGGCTTTTTTGGA
GGCCTAGACTTTTGCAGAGACCAAATTCGTAATCATGTCATAGCTGTTTCCTGTGTGAAATTGTTATCCG
CTCACAATTCCACACAACATACGAGCCGGAAGCATAAAGTGTAAAGCCTGGGGTGCCTAATGAGTGAGCT
AACTCACATTAATTGCGTTGCGCTCACTGCCCGCTTTCCAGTCGGGAAACCTGTCGTGCCAGCTGCATTA
ATGAATCGGCCAACGCGCGGGGAGAGGCGGTTTGCGTATTGGGCGCTCTTCCGCTTCCTCGCTCACTGAC
TCGCTGCGCTCGGTCGTTCGGCTGCGGCGAGCGGTATCAGCTCACTCAAAGGCGGTAATACGGTTATCCA
CAGAATCAGGGGATAACGCAGGAAAGAACATGTGAGCAAAAGGCCAGCAAAAGGCCAGGAACCGTAAAAA
GGCCGCGTTGCTGGCGTTTTTCCATAGGCTCCGCCCCCCTGACGAGCATCACAAAAATCGACGCTCAAGT
CAGAGGTGGCGAAACCCGACAGGACTATAAAGATACCAGGCGTTTCCCCCTGGAAGCTCCCTCGTGCGCT
CTCCTGTTCCGACCCTGCCGCTTACCGGATACCTGTCCGCCTTTCTCCCTTCGGGAAGCGTGGCGCTTTC
TCATAGCTCACGCTGTAGGTATCTCAGTTCGGTGTAGGTCGTTCGCTCCAAGCTGGGCTGTGTGCACGAA
CCCCCCGTTCAGCCCGACCGCTGCGCCTTATCCGGTAACTATCGTCTTGAGTCCAACCCGGTAAGACACG
ACTTATCGCCACTGGCAGCAGCCACTGGTAACAGGATTAGCAGAGCGAGGTATGTAGGCGGTGCTACAGA
GTTCTTGAAGTGGTGGCCTAACTACGGCTACACTAGAAGAACAGTATTTGGTATCTGCGCTCTGCTGAAG
CCAGTTACCTTCGGAAAAAGAGTTGGTAGCTCTTGATCCGGCAAACAAACCACCGCTGGTAGCGGTGGTT
TTTTTGTTTGCAAGCAGCAGATTACGCGCAGAAAAAAAGGATCTCAAGAAGATCCTTTGATCTTTTCTAC
GGGGTCTGACGCTCAGTGGAACGAAAACTCACGTTAAGGGATTTTGGTCATGAGATTATCAAAAAGGATC
TTCACCTAGATCCTTTTAAATTAAAAATGAAGTTTTAAATCAATCTAAAGTATATATGAGTAAACTTGGT
CTGACAGTTACCAATGCTTAATCAGTGAGGCACCTATCTCAGCGATCTGTCTATTTCGTTCATCCATAGT
TGCCTGACTCCCCGTCGTGTAGATAACTACGATACGGGAGGGCTTACCATCTGGCCCCAGTGCTGCAATG
ATACCGCGAGACCCACGCTCACCGGCTCCAGATTTATCAGCAATAAACCAGCCAGCCGGAAGGGCCGAGC
GCAGAAGTGGTCCTGCAACTTTATCCGCCTCCATCCAGTCTATTAATTGTTGCCGGGAAGCTAGAGTAAG
TAGTTCGCCAGTTAATAGTTTGCGCAACGTTGTTGCCATTGCTACAGGCATCGTGGTGTCACGCTCGTCG
TTTGGTATGGCTTCATTCAGCTCCGGTTCCCAACGATCAAGGCGAGTTACATGATCCCCCATGTTGTGCA
AAAAAGCGGTTAGCTCCTTCGGTCCTCCGATCGTTGTCAGAAGTAAGTTGGCCGCAGTGTTATCACTCAT
GGTTATGGCAGCACTGCATAATTCTCTTACTGTCATGCCATCCGTAAGATGCTTTTCTGTGACTGGTGAG
TACTCAACCAAGTCATTCTGAGAATAGTGTATGCGGCGACCGAGTTGCTCTTGCCCGGCGTCAATACGGG
ATAATACCGCGCCACATAGCAGAACTTTAAAAGTGCTCATCATTGGAAAACGTTCTTCGGGGCGAAAACT
CTCAAGGATCTTACCGCTGTTGAGATCCAGTTCGATGTAACCCACTCGTGCACCCAACTGATCTTCAGCA
TCTTTTACTTTCACCAGCGTTTCTGGGTGAGCAAAAACAGGAAGGCAAAATGCCGCAAAAAAGGGAATAA
GGGCGACACGGAAATGTTGAATACTCATACTCTTCCTTTTTCAATATTATTGAAGCATTTATCAGGGTTA
TTGTCTCATGAGCGGATACATATTTGAATGTATTTAGAAAAATAAACAAATAGGGGTTCCGCGCACATTT
CCCCGAAAAGTGCCACCTGACGTCTAAGAAACCATTATTATCATGACATTAACCTATAAAAATAGGCGTA
TCACGAGGCCCTTTCGTCTCGCGCGTTTCGGTGATGACGGTGAAAACCTCTGACACATGCAGCTCCCGGA
GACGGTCACAGCTTGTCTGTAAGCGGATGCCGGGAGCAGACAAGCCCGTCAGGGCGCGTCAGCGGGTGTT
GGCGGGTGTCGGGGCTGGCTTAACTATGCGGCATCAGAGCAGATTGTACTGAGAGTGCACCATATGCGGT
GTGAAATACCGCACAGATGCGTAAGGAGAAAATACCGCATCAGGCGCCATTCGCCATTCAGGCTGCGCAA
CTGTTGGGAAGGGCGATCGGTGCGGGCCTCTTCGCTATTACGCCAGCTGGCGAAAGGGGGATGTGCTGCA
AGGCGATTAAGTTGGGTAACGCCAGGGTTTTCCCAGTCACGACGTTGTAAAACGACGGCCAGTGCCAAGC
TGACGCG
